>Addgene plasmid #147192 | pT7-V5-SBP-C1-HsUpf1_73-1129-siRNAres_P | depositor full sequence | sequence record 289639 | Full Sequence
TAGTTATTAATAGTAATCAATTACGGGGTCATTAGTTCATAGCCCATATATGGAGTTCCGCGTTACATAA
CTTACGGTAAATGGCCCGCCTGGCTGACCGCCCAACGACCCCCGCCCATTGACGTCAATAATGACGTATG
TTCCCATAGTAACGCCAATAGGGACTTTCCATTGACGTCAATGGGTGGAGTATTTACGGTAAACTGCCCA
CTTGGCAGTACATCAAGTGTATCATATGCCAAGTACGCCCCCTATTGACGTCAATGACGGTAAATGGCCC
GCCTGGCATTATGCCCAGTACATGACCTTATGGGACTTTCCTACTTGGCAGTACATCTACGTATTAGTCA
TCGCTATTACCATGGTGATGCGGTTTTGGCAGTACATCAATGGGCGTGGATAGCGGTTTGACTCACGGGG
ATTTCCAAGTCTCCACCCCATTGACGTCAATGGGAGTTTGTTTTGGCACCAAAATCAACGGGACTTTCCA
AAATGTCGTAACAACTCCGCCCCATTGACGCAAATGGGCGGTAGGCGTGTACGGTGGGAGGTCTATATAA
GCAGAGCTCTCTGGCTAACTAGAGAACCCACTGCTTACTGGCTTATCGAAATTAATACGACTCACTATAG
GGAGACCCAAGCTCTAGCGCTACCGGTCGCCACCATGGGTAAGCCTATCCCTAACCCTCTCCTCGGTCTC
GATTCTACGCCCGGAAGCGGTAGCGGTACGATGGACGAGAAGACCACCGGCTGGGGGGGCGGCCACGTGG
TGGAGGGCCTGGCCGGCGAGCTGGAGCAGCTGCGGGCCAGGCTGGAGCACCACCCTCAGGGCCAGCGGGA
GCCCAGATCTCGAGCTCAGCTCGACGCGCAGGTTGGGCCCGAAGGCATCCTGCAGAACGGGGCTGTGGAC
GACAGTGTAGCCAAGACCAGCCAGTTGTTGGCTGAGTTGAACTTCGAGGAAGATGAAGAAGACACCTATT
ACACGAAGGACCTCCCCATACACGCCTGCAGTTACTGTGGAATACACGATCCTGCCTGCGTGGTTTACTG
TAATACCAGCAAGAAGTGGTTCTGCAACGGACGTGGAAATACTTCTGGCAGCCACATTGTAAATCACCTT
GTGAGGGCAAAATGCAAAGGGGTGACCCTGCACAAGGACGGGCCCCTGGGGGAGACAGTCCTGGAGTGCT
ACAACTGCGGCTGTCGCAACGTCTTCCTCCTCGGCTTCATCCCGGCCAAAGCTGACTCAGTGGTGGTGCT
GCTGTGCAGGCAGCCCTGTGCCAGCCAGAGCAGCCTCAAGGACATCAACTGGGACAGCTCGCAGTGGCAG
CCGCTGATCCAGGACCGCTGCTTCCTGTCCTGGCTGGTCAAGATCCCCTCCGAGCAGGAGCAGCTGCGGG
CACGCCAGATCACGGCACAGCAGATCAACAAGCTGGAGGAGCTGTGGAAGGAAAACCCTTCTGCCACGCT
GGAGGACCTGGAGAGGCCGGGGGTGGACGAGGAGCCGCAGCATGTCCTCCTGCGGTACGAGGACGCCTAC
CAGTACCAGAACATATTCGGGCCCCTGGTCAAGCTGGAGGCCGACTACGACAAGAAGCTGAAGGAGTCCC
AGACTCAAGATAACATCACTGTCAGGTGGGACCTGGGCCTTAACAAGAAGAGAATCGCCTACTTCACTTT
GCCCAAGACTGACTCTGGTAATGAGGATTTAGTCATAATTTGGTTAAGAGACATGCGGCTCATGCAGGGG
GATGAGATATGCCTGCGGTACAAAGGGGACCTTGCGCCCCTGTGGAAAGGGATCGGCCACGTCATCAAGG
TCCCTGATAATTATGGCGATGAGATCGCCATTGAGCTGCGGAGCAGCGTGGGTGCACCTGTGGAGGTGAC
TCACAACTTCCAGGTGGATTTTGTGTGGAAGTCGACCTCCTTTGACAGGATGCAGAGCGCATTGAAAACG
TTTGGCGTGGATGAGACCTCGGTGTCTGGCTACATCTACCACAAGCTGTTGGGCCACGAGGTGGAGGACG
TAATCATCAAGTGCCAGCTGCCCAAGCGCTTCACGGCGCAGGGCCTCCCCGACCTCAACCACTCCCAGGT
TTATGCCGTGAAGACTGTGCTGCAAAGACCACTGAGCCTGATCCAGGGCCCGCCAGGCACGGGGAAGACG
GTGACGTCGGCCACCATCGTCTACCACCTGGCCCGGCAAGGCAACGGGCCGGTGCTGGTGTGTGCTCCGA
GCAACATCGCCGTGGACCAGCTAACGGAGAAGATCCACCAGACGGGGCTAAAGGTCGTGCGCCTCTGCGC
CAAGAGCCGTGAGGCCATCGACTCCCCGGTGTCTTTTCTGGCCCTGCACAACCAGATCAGGAACATGGAC
AGCATGCCTGAGCTGCAGAAGCTGCAGCAGCTGAAAGACGAGACTGGGGAGCTGTCGTCTGCCGACGAGA
AGCGGTACCGGGCCTTGAAGCGCACCGCAGAGAGAGAGCTGCTGATGAACGCAGATGTCATCTGCTGCAC
ATGTGTGGGCGCCGGTGACCCGAGGCTGGCCAAAATGCAATTTAGGAGTATTTTAATCGACGAAAGCACC
CAGGCCACCGAGCCGGAGTGCATGGTTCCCGTGGTCCTCGGGGCCAAGCAGCTGATCCTTGTAGGCGACC
ACTGCCAGCTGGGCCCAGTGGTGATGTGCAAGAAGGCGGCCAAGGCCGGGCTGTCACAGTCGCTCTTCGA
GCGCCTGGTGGTGCTGGGCATCCGGCCCATCCGCCTGCAGGTCCAGTACCGGATGCACCCTGCACTCAGC
GCCTTCCCATCCAACATCTTCTACGAGGGCTCCCTCCAGAATGGTGTCACTGCAGCGGATCGTGTGAAGA
AGGGATTTGACTTCCAGTGGCCCCAACCCGATAAACCGATGTTCTTCTACGTGACCCAGGGCCAAGAGGA
GATTGCCAGCTCGGGCACCTCCTACCTGAACAGGACCGAGGCTGCGAACGTGGAGAAGATCACCACGAAG
TTGCTGAAGGCAGGCGCCAAGCCGGACCAGATTGGCATCATCACGCCCTACGAGGGCCAGCGCTCCTACC
TGGTGCAGTACATGCAGTTCAGCGGCTCCCTGCACACCAAGCTCTACCAGGAGGTGGAGATCGCCAGTGT
GGACGCCTTTCAGGGACGCGAGAAGGACTTCATCATCCTGTCCTGTGTGCGGGCCAACGAGCACCAAGGC
ATTGGCTTTTTAAATGACCCCAGGCGTCTGAACGTGGCCCTGACCAGAGCAAGGTATGGCGTCATCATTG
TGGGCAACCCGAAGGCACTATCAAAGCAGCCGCTCTGGAACCACCTGCTGAACTACTATAAGGAGCAGAA
GGTGCTGGTGGAGGGGCCGCTCAACAACCTGCGTGAGAGCCTCATGCAGTTCAGCAAGCCACGGAAGCTG
GTCAACACTATCAACCCGGGAGCCCGCTTCATGACCACAGCCATGTATGATGCCCGGGAGGCCATCATCC
CAGGCTCCGTCTATGATCGGAGCAGCCAGGGCCGGCCTTCCAGCATGTACTTCCAGACCCATGACCAGAT
TGGCATGATCAGTGCCGGCCCTAGCCACGTGGCTGCCATGAACATTCCCATCCCCTTCAACCTGGTCATG
CCACCCATGCCACCGCCTGGCTATTTTGGACAAGCCAACGGGCCTGCTGCAGGGCGAGGCACCCCGAAAG
GCAAGACTGGTCGTGGGGGACGCCAGAAGAACCGCTTTGGGCTTCCTGGACCCAGCCAGACTAACCTCCC
CAACAGCCAAGCCAGCCAGGATGTGGCGTCACAGCCCTTCTCTCAGGGCGCCCTGACGCAGGGCTACATC
TCCATGAGCCAGCCTTCCCAGATGAGCCAGCCCGGCCTCTCCCAGCCGGAGCTGTCCCAGGACAGTTACC
TTGGTGACGAGTTTAAATCACAAATCGACGTGGCGCTCTCACAGGACTCCACGTACCAGGGAGAGCGGGC
TTACCAGCATGGCGGGGTGATGGGGCTGTCCCAGTATTAAGAATTCTGCAGTCGACGGTACCGCGGGCCC
GGGATCCACCGGATCTAGATAACTGATCATAATCAGCCATACCACATTTGTAGAGGTTTTACTTGCTTTA
AAAAACCTCCCACACCTCCCCCTGAACCTGAAACATAAAATGAATGCAATTGTTGTTGTTAACTTGTTTA
TTGCAGCTTATAATGGTTACAAATAAAGCAATAGCATCACAAATTTCACAAATAAAGCATTTTTTTCACT
GCATTCTAGTTGTGGTTTGTCCAAACTCATCAATGTATCTTAACGCGTAAATTGTAAGCGTTAATATTTT
GTTAAAATTCGCGTTAAATTTTTGTTAAATCAGCTCATTTTTTAACCAATAGGCCGAAATCGGCAAAATC
CCTTATAAATCAAAAGAATAGACCGAGATAGGGT
[37 nt withheld, positions 4445-4481]
AAAGAACGTGGACTCCAACGTCAAAGG
[49 nt withheld, positions 4509-4557]
T
[91 nt withheld, positions 4559-4649]
G
[124 nt withheld, positions 4651-4774]
CAGGTGGCACTTTTCGGGGAAATGTGCGCGGAACCCCTATTTGTTTATTTTTCTAAATACATTCAAATAT
GTATCCGCTCATGAGACAATAACCCTGATAAATGCTTCAATAATATTGAAAAAGGAAGAGTCCTGAGGCG
GAAAGAACCAGCTGTGGAATGTGTGTCAGTTAGGGTGTGGAAAGTCCCCAGGCTCCCCAGCAGGCAGAAG
TATGCAAAGCATGCATCTCAATTAGTCAGCAACCAGGTGTGGAAAGTCCCCAGGCTCCCCAGCAGGCAGA
AGTATGCAAAGCATGCATCTCAATTAGTCAGCAACCATAGTCCCGCCCCTAACTCCGCCCATCCCGCCCC
TAACTCCGCCCAGTTCCGCCCATTCTCCGCCCCATGGCTGACTAATTTTTTTTATTTATGCAGAGGCCGA
GGCCGCCTCGGCCTCTGAGCTATTCCAGAAGTAGTGAGGAGGCTTTTTTGGAGGCCTAGGCTTTTGCAAA
GATCGATCAAGAGACAGGATGAGGATCGTTTCGCATGATTGAACAAGATGGATTGCACGCAGGTTCTCCG
GCCGCTTGGGTGGAGAGGCTATTCGGCTATGACTGGGCACAACAGACAATCGGCTGCTCTGATGCCGCCG
TGTTCCGGCTGTCAGCGCAGGGGCGCCCGGTTCTTTTTGTCAAGACCGACCTGTCCGGTGCCCTGAATGA
ACTGCAAGACGAGGCAGCGCGGCTATCGTGGCTGGCCACGACGGGCGTTCCTTGCGCAGCTGTGCTCGAC
GTTGTCACTGAAGCGGGAAGGGACTGGCTGCTATTGGGCGAAGTGCCGGGGCAGGATCTCCTGTCATCTC
ACCTTGCTCCTGCCGAGAAAGTATCCATCATGGCTGATGCAATGCGGCGGCTGCATACGCTTGATCCGGC
TACCTGCCCATTCGACCACCAAGCGAAACATCGCATCGAGCGAGCACGTACTCGGATGGAAGCCGGTCTT
GTCGATCAGGATGATCTGGACGAAGAGCATCAGGGGCTCGCGCCAGCCGAACTGTTCGCCAGGCTCAAGG
CGAGCATGCCCGACGGCGAGGATCTCGTCGTGACCCATGGCGATGCCTGCTTGCCGAATATCATGGTGGA
AAATGGCCGCTTTTCTGGATTCATCGACTGTGGCCGGCTGGGTGTGGCGGACCGCTATCAGGACATAGCG
TTGGCTACCCGTGATATTGCTGAAGAGCTTGGCGGCGAATGGGCTGACCGCTTCCTCGTGCTTTACGGTA
TCGCCGCTCCCGATTCGCAGCGCATCGCCTTCTATCGCCTTCTTGACGAGTTCTTCTGAGCGGGACTCTG
GGGTTCGAAATGACCGACCAAGCGACGCCCAACCTGCCATCACGAGATTTCGATTCCACCGCCGCCTTCT
ATGAAAGGTTGGGCTTCGGAATCGTTTTCCGGGACGCCGGCTGGATGATCCTCCAGCGCGGGGATCTCAT
GCTGGAGTTCTTCGCCCACCCTAGGGGGAGGCTAACTGAAACACGGAAGGAGACAATACCGGAAGGAACC
CGCGCTATGACGGCAATAAAAAGACAGAATAAAACGCACGGTGTTGGGTCGTTTGTTCATAAACGCGGGG
TTCGGTCCCAGGGCTGGCACTCTGTCGATACCCCACCGAGACCCCATTGGGGCCAATACGCCCGCGTTTC
TTCCTTTTCCCCACCCCACCCCCCAAGTTCGGGTGAAGGCCCAGGGCTCGCAGCCAACGTCGGGGCGGCA
GGCCCTGCCATAGCCTCAGGTTACTCATATATACTTTAGATTGATTTAAAACTTCATTTTTAATTTAAAA
GGATCTAGGTGAAGATCCTTTTTGATAATCTCATGACCAAAATCCCTTAACGTGAGTTTTCGTTCCACTG
AGCGTCAGACCCCGTAGAAAAGATCAAAGGATCTTCTTGAGATCCTTTTTTTCTGCGCGTAATCTGCTGC
TTGCAAACAAAAAAACCACCGCTACCAGCGGTGGTTTGTTTGCCGGATCAAGAGCTACCAACTCTTTTTC
CGAAGGTAACTGGCTTCAGCAGAGCGCAGATACCAAATACTGTCCTTCTAGTGTAGCCGTAGTTAGGCCA
CCACTTCAAGAACTCTGTAGCACCGCCTACATACCTCGCTCTGCTAATCCTGTTACCAGTGGCTGCTGCC
AGTGGCGATAAGTCGTGTCTTACCGGGTTGGACTCAAGACGATAGTTACCGGATAAGGCGCAGCGGTCGG
GCTGAACGGGGGGTTCGTGCACACAGCCCAGCTTGGAGCGAACGACCTACACCGAACTGAGATACCTACA
GCGTGAGCTATGAGAAAGCGCCACGCTTCCCGAAGGGAGAAAGGCGGACAGGTATCCGGTAAGCGGCAGG
GTCGGAACAGGAGAGCGCACGAGGGAGCTTCCAGGGGGAAACGCCTGGTATCTTTATAGTCCTGTCGGGT
TTCGCCACCTCTGACTTGAGCGTCGATTTTTGTGATGCTCGTCAGGGGGGCGGAGCCTATGGAAAAACGC
CAGCAACGCGGCCTTTTTACGGTTCCTGGCCTTTTGCTGGCCTTTTGCTCACATGTTCTTTCCTGCGTTA
TCCCCTGATTCTGTGGATAACCGTATTACCGCCATGCAT
Features (pLannotate 1.2.2; 18 found; start..end, strand, type, name):
     61..364     +  enhancer       CMV enhancer: human cytomegalovirus immediate early enhancer
    365..568     +  promoter       CMV promoter: human cytomegalovirus (CMV) immediate early promoter
    564..597     +  LTR            5' LTR (truncated) (fragment): truncated 5' long terminal repeat (LTR) from HIV-1
    613..631     +  promoter       T7 promoter: promoter for bacteriophage T7 RNA polymerase
    668..709     +  CDS            V5 tag: epitope tag from simian virus 5
    731..844     +  CDS            SBP: streptavidin-binding peptide selected from a peptide library; binds streptavidin with nanomolar affinity (Keefe et al., 2001)
    857..4027    +  CDS            UPF1 (fragment): RENT1_HUMAN - Also known as KIAA0221, RENT1. Experimental evidence at protein level: Swiss-Prot protein existence level 1. RNA-dependent helicase and ATPase required for nonsense- mediated decay (NMD) of mRNAs containing premature stop codons. Is recruited to mRNAs upon translation termination and undergoes a cycle of phosphorylation and dephosphorylation; its phosphorylation appears to be a key step in NMD. Recruited by release factors to stalled ribosomes together with the SMG1C protein kinase complex to form the transient SURF (SMG1-UPF1-eRF1-eRF3) complex. In EJC-dependent NMD, the SURF co
   4031..4067    +  misc_feature   MCS (fragment): multiple cloning site
   4084..4168    +  CDS            large T antigen (fragment): large T antigen from SV40 (simian virus 40)
   4191..4312    +  polyA_signal   SV40 poly(A) signal: SV40 polyadenylation signal
   4346..4774    -  rep_origin     f1 ori (sequence partly withheld): f1 bacteriophage origin of replication; arrow indicates direction of (+) strand synthesis
   4801..4905    +  promoter       AmpR promoter: bla
   4907..5264    +  promoter       SV40 promoter: SV40 enhancer and early promoter
   5299..6093    +  CDS            NeoR/KanR: aminoglycoside phosphotransferase from Tn5; aph(3')-II (or nptII); confers resistance to neomycin, kanamycin, and G418 (Geneticin®)
   6114..6266    +  CDS            ble (fragment): BLE_KLEPN - Experimental evidence at protein level: Swiss-Prot protein existence level 1. Binding protein with a strong affinity to the bleomycin family of antibiotics. Binds to CL990; an antimitotic-antibiotic compound. From Klebsiella pneumoniae.
   6325..6372    +  polyA_signal   HSV TK poly(A) signal: herpes simplex virus thymidine kinase polyadenylation signal (Cole and Stacy, 1985)
   6463..6479    -  polyA_signal   bGH poly(A) signal (fragment): bovine growth hormone polyadenylation signal
   6701..7289    +  rep_origin     ori: high-copy-number ColE1/pMB1/pBR322/pUC origin of replication
