[The description below was written by a language model from this plasmid's Addgene catalogue record and pLannotate feature annotations shown in this document.]
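Description:
pT7-V5-SBP-C1-HsUpf1_73-1129-siRNAres_P is a 7.4 kb mammalian expression plasmid encoding an N-terminally truncated, siRNA-resistant version of human UPF1, the RNA-dependent helicase and ATPase at the core of nonsense-mediated mRNA decay. The backbone is recorded as unknown. Its layout is a CMV enhancer/promoter expression unit ending in an SV40 poly(A) signal, followed by an f1 origin, a dual-promoter NeoR/KanR cassette and a high-copy ColE1/pUC-type origin. The aminoglycoside phosphotransferase gene sits behind both the bacterial bla promoter and the SV40 early promoter and ends with an HSV TK poly(A) signal, so it confers kanamycin resistance in E. coli and can in principle support G418 selection in mammalian cells. Several short annotated fragments (HIV-1 LTR, large T antigen, ble, bGH poly(A)) are most likely partial sequence matches rather than functional elements.

Downstream of the CMV promoter lies a T7 promoter, which could also allow transcription by T7 RNA polymerase. The open reading frame then begins with a V5 epitope tag and a streptavidin-binding peptide (SBP), fused upstream of the UPF1 fragment named as residues 73–1129. V5 allows antibody detection, and SBP allows capture on streptavidin resin, so the fusion suits pulldown studies of UPF1 interaction partners. The "siRNAres" designation indicates that the coding sequence was altered to escape an siRNA against endogenous UPF1, as is done for knockdown-and-rescue experiments, although the record does not describe these changes or state this use. The depositor notes five non-silent differences from the UniProt reference (A69S, E167G, K282R, A442G and T1124M). The depositor sequence may be theoretical or based only on Sanger sequencing.
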