Addgene plasmid #147192: pT7-V5-SBP-C1-HsUpf1_73-1129-siRNAres_P
Purpose: Mammalian Expression of HsUpf1_73-1129-siRNAres
Depositing lab: Elisa Izaurralde. Depositing organization: Max Planck Institute for Developmental Biology.
Backbone
  Vector backbone: Unknown
  Vector type: Mammalian Expression
Growth in bacteria
  Bacterial resistance: Kanamycin, 50 μg/mL
  Growth temperature: 37°C
  Growth strain: DH5alpha
  Copy number: High Copy
Gene/Insert
  Gene/Insert name: HsUpf1_73-1129-siRNAres
  Species: H. sapiens (human)
  Mutation: 5 non silent mutations A69S, E167G, K282R, A442G and T1124M compared to te sequence given by UniProt.:Q92900-1.
  Entrez Gene: UPF1 (a.k.a. HUPF1, NORF1, RENT1, UTF, pNORF1, smg-2)
  Cloning method: Unknown
Terms and licenses: Academic/Nonprofit Terms; Industry Terms: Not Available to Industry
Depositor comments: Plasmids from this collection were made available to the research community and donated after the lab closed. Please note that the sequence provided by the depositing laboratory may be theoretical/predicted or based on Sanger sequencing results. There may be discrepancies between sequencing results obtained by Addgene and the depositor sequence. If an Addgene verified sequence is not available, please contact before placing your order to request that our lab fully sequence the plasmid.
How to cite: pT7-V5-SBP-C1-HsUpf1_73-1129-siRNAres_P was a gift from Elisa Izaurralde (Addgene plasmid # 147192 ; http://n2t.net/addgene:147192 ; RRID:Addgene_147192)
